>Addgene plasmid #56552 | mAmetrine-Zyxin-6 | depositor partial sequence | sequence record 87441 | insert sequence
GATCCGCTAGCGCTACCGGACTCAGATCTCGAGCTCAAGCTTCGAATTCCATGGCGGCCCCCCGCCCGTC
TCCCGCGATCCCCGTTTCGGTCTCGGCTCCGGCTTTTTACGCCCCGCAGAAGAAGTTCGGCCCTGTGGTG
GCCCCAAAGCCCAAAGTGAATCCCTTCCGGCCCAGGGACAGCGAGCCTCCCCCGGCACCCGGGGCCCAGC
GCGCACAGATGGGCCGGGTGGGCGATATTCCCCCGCCGCCCCCGGAAGACTTTCCCCTGCCTCCACCTCC
CCTTGCTGGGGATGGCGACGATGCAGAGGGTGCTCTGGGAGGTGCCTTCCCGCCGCCCCCTCCCCCGATC
GAGGAATCATTTCCCCCTGCGCCTCTGGAGGAGGAGATCTTCCCTTCCCCGCCGCCTCCTCCGGAGGAGG
AGGGAGGGCCTGAGGCCCCCATACCGCCCCCACCACAGCCCAGGGAGAAGGTGAGCAGTATTGATTTGGA
GATCGACTCTCTGTCCTCACTGCTGGATGACATGACCAAGAATGATCCTTTCAAAGCCCGGGTGTCATCT
GGATATGTGCCCCCACCAGTGGCCACTCCATTCAGTTCCAAGTCCAGTACCAAGCCTGCAGCCGGGGGCA
CAGCACCCCTGCCTCCTTGGAAGTCCCCTTCCAGCTCCCAGCCTCTGCCCCAGGTTCCGGCTCCGGCTCA
GAGCCAGACACAGTTCCATGTTCAGCCCCAGCCCCAGCCCAAGCCTCAGGTCCAACTCCATGTCCAGTCC
CAGACCCAGCCTGTGTCTTTGGCTAACACCCAGCCCCGAGGGCCCCCAGCCTCATCTCCGGCTCCAGCCC
CTAAGTTTTCTCCAGTGACTCCTAAGTTTACTCCTGTGGCTTCCAAGTTCAGTCCTGGAGCCCCAGGTGG
ATCTGGGTCACAACCAAATCAAAAATTGGGGCACCCCGAAGCTCTTTCTGCTGGCACAGGCTCCCCTCAA
CCTCCCAGCTTCACCTATGCCCAGCAGAGGGAGAAGCCCCGAGTGCAGGAGAAGCAGCACCCCGTGCCCC
CACCGGCTCAGAACCAAAACCAGGTGCGCTCCCCTGGGGCCCCAGGGCCCCTGACTCTGAAGGAGGTGGA
GGAGCTGGAGCAGCTGACCCAGCAGCTAATGCAGGACATGGAGCATCCTCAGAGGCAGAATGTGGCTGTC
AACGAACTCTGCGGCCGATGCCATCAACCCCTGGCCCGGGCGCAGCCAGCCGTCCGCGCTCTAGGGCAGC
TGTTCCACATCGCCTGCTTCACCTGCCACCAGTGTGCGCAGCAGCTCCAGGGCCAGCAGTTCTACAGTCT
GGAGGGGGCGCCGTACTGCGAGGGCTGTTACACTGACACCCTGGAGAAGTGTAACACCTGCGGGGAGCCC
ATCACTGACCGCATGCTGAGGGCCACGGGCAAGGCCTATCACCCGCACTGCTTCACCTGTGTGGTCTGCG
CCCGCCCCCTGGAGGGCACCTCCTTCATCGTGGACCAGGCCAACCGGCCCCACTGTGTCCCCGACTACCA
CAAGCAGTACGCCCCGAGGTGCTCCGTCTGCTCTGAGCCCATCATGCCTGAGCCTGGCCGAGATGAGACT
GTGCGAGTGGTCGCCCTGGACAAGAACTTCCACATGAAGTGTTACAAGTGTGAGGACTGCGGGAAGCCCC
TGTCGATTGAGGCAGATGACAATGGCTGCTTCCCCCTGGACGGTCACGTGCTCTGTCGGAAGTGCCACAC
TGCTAGAGCCCAGACGGATCCACCGGTCGCCACCATGGTGAGCAAGGGCGAGGAGCTGTTCACCGGGGTG
GTGCCCATCCTGGTCGAGCTGGACGGCGACGTAAACGGCCACAAGTTCAGCGTGCGCGGCGAGGGCGAGG
GCGATGCCACCAACGGCAAGCTGACCCTGAAGTTCATCTGCACCTCCGGCAAGCTGCCCGTGCCCTGGCC
CACCCTCGTGACCACCCTGTCTTACGGCGTGCAGTGCTTCGCCCGCTACCCCGACCACATGAAGCAGCAC
GACTTCTTCAAGTCCGCCATGCCCGAAGGCTACGTCCAGGAGCGCACCATCTCCTTCAAGGACGACGGCA
GCTACAGGACCCGCGCCGAGGTGAAGTTCGAGGGCGACACCCTGGTGAACCGCATCGAGCTGAAGGGCAT
CGACTTCAAGGAGGACGGCAACATCCTGGGGCACAAGCTGGAGTACAACATGAACGTGTGGGACGCGTAT
ATCACGGCCGACAAGCAGAAGAACGGCATCAAAGCGAACTTCAAGATCGAGCACAACGTCGAGGACGGCG
GCGTGCAGCTCGCCGACGCGTACCAGCAGAACACCCCCATCGGCGACGGCTCCGTGCTGCTGCCTGACAA
CCACTACCTGAGCTTCCAGAGCAAGCTGTTCAAAGACCCCAACGAGCAGCGCGATCACATGGTCCTGCTG
GAGTTCGTTACCGCCGCCGGGATCACTCCCGGCATGGACGAGCTGTACAAGTAAGCGGCCGCGACTCTAG
ATCATAATCAGCCATACCAC
