[The description below was written by a language model from this plasmid's Addgene catalogue record.]
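Description:
mAmetrine-Zyxin-6 is a mammalian expression plasmid that produces human zyxin (ZYX) fused to the fluorescent protein mAmetrine, intended as a live-cell marker for focal adhesions. It is built on an mAmetrine fluorescent-protein vector backbone of about 4.75 kb before addition of the insert. It is maintained in E. coli as a high-copy plasmid under kanamycin selection. It also carries a neomycin resistance marker, so transfected mammalian cells can be selected with G418 to obtain stable lines. The record does not list the origin of replication or give a feature map, so the detailed layout of these backbone elements is not documented here.

Expression of the fusion is driven by the CMV promoter, a strong constitutive promoter in most mammalian cell types. The use of an SV40 polyA reverse sequencing primer suggests that the transcript ends at an SV40 polyadenylation signal. Zyxin is a LIM-domain protein that concentrates at focal adhesions and along actin stress fibres, so the fusion directs mAmetrine fluorescence to these structures. mAmetrine has an unusually large Stokes shift, with excitation recorded at 406 nm and emission at 526 nm. Violet-light excitation therefore gives yellow-green emission, which helps in multicolour imaging alongside other fluorophores. The record does not say which end of zyxin carries the tag, and it does not explain the "6" in the name, which may refer to a linker length. The cloning method is listed as unknown. Typical use is transient or stable transfection of cultured cells to visualise focal adhesion localisation and dynamics by fluorescence microscopy.
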