Addgene plasmid #56552: mAmetrine-Zyxin-6
Purpose: Localization: Focal Adhesions, Excitation: 406, Emission: 526
Depositing lab: Michael Davidson. Depositing organization: Florida State University, Tallahassee.
Backbone
  Vector backbone: mAmetrine
  Backbone size w/o insert (bp): 4750
  Vector type: Mammalian Expression
  Selectable markers: Neomycin (select with G418)
Growth in bacteria
  Bacterial resistance: Kanamycin, 50 μg/mL
  Growth temperature: 37°C
  Growth strain: DH5alpha
  Copy number: High Copy
Gene/Insert
  Gene/Insert name: Zyxin (alt name: NM_003461)
  Species: H. sapiens (human)
  Entrez Gene: ZYX (a.k.a. ESP-2, HED-2)
  Promoter: CMV
  Tag / fusion protein: mAmetrine
  Cloning method: Unknown
  Sequencing primers: 5′ CMV-F; 3′ SV40pA-R
Terms and licenses: Academic/Nonprofit Terms; Industry Terms
Depositor comments: . Excitation = 406; Emission = 526
How to cite: mAmetrine-Zyxin-6 was a gift from Michael Davidson (Addgene plasmid # 56552)
